Addgene plasmid #231321: pNDGG052
Purpose: (Empty Backbone) BEVA Golden Gate cloning vector; BEVA2.0 Broad host range plasmid with stability. L1-RK2-Sp-par-ELT4; GG assembly from pOGG004, pNDGG002, pOGG010, pOGG012, and pOGG014, SpR
Depositing lab: Barney Geddes. Depositing organization: North Dakota State University. Publication: BEVA2.0: modular assembly of golden gate-compatible vectors with expanded utility for genetic engineering. Geddes BA, Williamson R, Schumacher J, Ardi A, Levin G, Cervenka E, Huang R, diCenzo G. Can J Microbiol. 2025 Jan 1;71:1-13. doi: 10.1139/cjm-2024-0246. PubMed 39919271.
Backbone
  Vector backbone: NA
  Vector type: Bacterial Expression
Growth in bacteria
  Bacterial resistance: Spectinomycin, 50 μg/mL
  Growth temperature: 37°C
  Growth strain: DH5alpha
  Copy number: High Copy
Gene/Insert
  Gene/Insert name: None
Terms and licenses: Academic/Nonprofit Terms; Industry Terms: Not Available to Industry
How to cite: pNDGG052 was a gift from Barney Geddes (Addgene plasmid # 231321 ; http://n2t.net/addgene:231321 ; RRID:Addgene_231321)
