[The description below was written by a language model from this plasmid's Addgene catalogue record and pLannotate feature annotations shown in this document.]
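Description:
pNDGG052 is an empty, broad-host-range Golden Gate cloning vector from the BEVA2.0 (Bacterial Expression Vector Archive) modular system, about 7.5 kb in size. Its catalogue designation, L1-RK2-Sp-par-ELT4, indicates a level 1 acceptor built by Golden Gate assembly of five module plasmids that contribute the cloning site, the RK2 replicon, spectinomycin resistance, a stability module and an end-linker/terminator module. Replication relies on the IncP (RK2) oriV together with trfA, the trans-acting initiator that activates oriV, an arrangement that lets the plasmid be maintained in many Gram-negative bacteria as well as in E. coli. The record lists it as high copy, although no other complete origin is annotated; only a very short CloDF13-like fragment was detected. An IncP oriT allows conjugative mobilisation from a donor that supplies the transfer functions. Selection is through aadA (spectinomycin/streptomycin resistance). The flanking int, GmR and qacE fragments look like integron-derived remnants carried along with this cassette, and a Tn5 tnpA fragment near trfA is probably also a remnant.

The "par" module carries the RK2 parABCDE-type stability region, annotated here as parA, parB and the parDE toxin-antitoxin pair. ParE poisons DNA gyrase in cells that lose the plasmid, while ParD neutralises it, so the plasmid persists without antibiotic pressure. This is useful in environmental or host-associated settings.

The cloning site is a lac promoter/operator-driven lacZα fragment with a pUC-type MCS, insulated by the rrnB T1 and lambda t0 terminators. In Golden Gate vectors such a cassette is typically replaced by the assembled insert, permitting blue/white screening. The type IIS sites are not annotated and there is no insert, so users supply their own promoter-gene modules.
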