Features (pLannotate 1.2.2; 22 found; start..end, strand, type, name):
    115..423     -  CDS            parE: PARE_ECOLX - Experimental evidence at protein level: Swiss-Prot protein existence level 1. Toxin component of a type II toxin-antitoxin (TA) system involved in plasmid partition. Acts by inhibiting DNA gyrase, converting supercoiled plasmid DNA into a singly cleaved linear form in an ATP-dependent fashion. To do so it probably interacts with one of the gyrase subunits. Gyrase inhibition is prevented by antitoxin ParD, and is reversed in vitro by incubation with ParD. In cells that have lost the plasmid filamentation and growth inhibition occur; this is suppressed when ParD is supplied in trans
    423..671     -  CDS            parD: PARD_ECOLX - Experimental evidence at protein level: Swiss-Prot protein existence level 1. Antitoxin component of a type II toxin-antitoxin (TA) system involved in plasmid partition. Inhibits the anti-DNA gyrase activity of toxin ParE; reverses and restores gyrase catalytic activity in vitro. The parDE operon alone is capable of stabilizing an RK2-derived minireplicon under defined growth conditions in several different Gram- negative bacteria. It does so by the post-segregational killing (PSK) of plasmid-free cells, also referred to as a plasmid addiction system. Binds its own promoter, autor
    800..1642    +  CDS            parB: PARB4_ECOLX - Protein predicted: Swiss-Prot protein existence level 4. Involved in plasmid partition. From Escherichia coli.
   1606..2262    +  CDS            parA: PARA4_ECOLX - Protein inferred from homology: Swiss-Prot protein existence level 3. Involved in plasmid partition. From Escherichia coli.
   2422..2508    -  terminator     rrnB T1 terminator: Escherichia coli rrnB; transcription terminator T1 from the E. coli rrnB gene
   2541..2583    +  CDS            lacI (fragment): lac repressor; lacI; The lac repressor binds to the lac operator to inhibit transcription in E. coli. This inhibition can be relieved by adding lactose or isopropyl-β-D-thiogalactopyranoside (IPTG).
   2596..2617    +  protein_bind   CAP binding site: CAP binding activates transcription in the presence of cAMP. E. coli catabolite activator protein
   2632..2662    +  promoter       lac promoter: promoter for the E. coli lac operon
   2670..2686    +  protein_bind   lac operator: The lac repressor binds to the lac operator to inhibit transcription in E. coli. This inhibition can be relieved by adding lactose or isopropyl-β-D-thiogalactopyranoside (IPTG). lac repressor encoded by lacI
   2723..2779    -  misc_feature   MCS: pUC18/19 multiple cloning site
   2776..2933    +  CDS            lacZα (fragment): LacZα fragment of β-galactosidase; lacZ fragment
   2939..3038    -  misc_feature   bom (fragment): basis of mobility region from pBR322
   3134..3228    +  terminator     lambda t0 terminator: transcription terminator from phage lambda
   3251..3823    -  CDS            int (fragment): INT2_ECOLX - Protein inferred from homology: Swiss-Prot protein existence level 3. Putative integrase believed to be involved in the insertion of antibiotic resistance genes into plasmids and transposons. From Escherichia coli.
   3909..3965    +  CDS            GmR (fragment): gentamycin acetyltransferase; aacC1; confers resistance to gentamycin
   3972..4763    +  CDS            SmR: aminoglycoside adenylyltransferase (Murphy, 1985); aadA; confers resistance to spectinomycin and streptomycin
   4927..5016    +  CDS            qacE (fragment): QACE_ECOLX - Protein inferred from homology: Swiss-Prot protein existence level 3. Multidrug exporter. Is implicated for the resistance to bacteriocidal quaternary ammonium compounds. From Escherichia coli.
   5162..5270    +  oriT           oriT: incP origin of transfer
   5331..6479    -  CDS            trfA: trans-acting replication protein that binds to and activates oriV
   6531..6812    -  CDS            tnpA (fragment): TN5P_ECOLX - Also known as tnp. Experimental evidence at protein level: Swiss-Prot protein existence level 1. Mediates transposition of transposon Tn5 by a 'cut and paste' mechanism. First, the monomeric transposase binds the 19 bp inverted DNA repeats flanking the transposon. Then, dimerization of the DNA- bound transposase creates a synaptic DNA complex. After nicking of the first DNA strand, excision of the transposon proceeds through a series of intermediates. The transposase then mediates the insertion of the transposon at a new site by strand transfer. The activity of the wild- type tran
   6872..7403    -  rep_origin     oriV: incP origin of replication
   7459..7494    -  rep_origin     CloDF13 ori (fragment): Plasmids containing the CloDF13 (CDF) origin of replication can be propagated in E. coli cells that contain additional plasmids with compatible origins.
>Addgene plasmid #231321 | pNDGG052 | addgene full sequence | sequence record 484521 | Addgene NGS Result
TTACTGCATGAGCTTGTGGAAGTGTGCTGAGCATAAATGATTCTCCTAGCTGTTCTTTGGGTAAGTACGC
CATCAGGACGTTGTGAGTGGCGCGATTTTTAGCGGCTGAAATCAGCCCTTGAGCCTGTCGGCAAGTCGCG
TCATGAGGTCCATGCGCTCATGCAGGATCGCCACGACCAACGCGGGTTCGCCCGCACGCGGCAGGCAAAA
AACGTAGTGGTGTTCGCAGCGGGCCATCCGCAGCGCGGGAAAGAGTTCGCTCATGTCCTTAAACGGGCCT
TCGCCGGCGGCAAGCCTGGCTATGCCCTGTTCCAGCTTAGCGATATAGCGGCGCACCTGCGCCGCGCCCC
ACTCCCGGCGCGTGTAGCGGATGATGCCGCGTAGATCGGCTTCGGCCTCAGCCGTGAGGATGTAGGCCGT
CAAGCGCGATCCCCGCTGAGTTCTTCATCAAGAATTTCGCCGACGCTCTTGGTGGACACCTTGCCGGCAA
GCCCATCGTTGATGCGGTTCCCCAGCATGGTTTTCAGTTCCTGCCATGCCTGATCGGCATCAGCGTCACC
GGGGAACAGACGTTCGAGGGCGTATTGCTTAATGGTCTTGCCCTGCAAGGCGGCCAGGGCTTTCAGGCTC
TGGTGCTGCTGGTCCGTCATGTCGATTGTCAGGCGGCTCATTGGATAACCTCCATAAAATACACGTAACC
ACATTAGCACATATGTGGGCGTGAGGCTACAGCGCGAGGCGCATTAAGGTCGGGAAAATGCGCTAGGCGC
ATTTAAATTGCGTATTGCTGTAATGCGCCATGCCGGCTAGACTAGGCCCAAATGGGTATACCCAATTTGA
CCAAGGGGGACGCGATGAGGGCGGCCAAGCACTACCGACAACTTCTATCCATCGACTTCAACATCGAGGC
GCTGGCCTTCGTGCCTGGACCCGACGGCACACGCGGCCGGCGCATCCACGTCCTGGGGCGCGAGGTCCGC
GACCGGCCCGGCCTGGTCGAGTACCTTTCGCCGGCGTTCGGCTCGCGGGTGGCGCTGGACGGCTACTGCA
AGGCCAATTTCGATGCAGTGCTGCACCTGGCGTACCCCGATCATCAGCAATGGGGCCACGCATGAAGCGC
CGAAGCTACGCCATGCTGCGCGCCGCTGCCGCGCTGGCCGTCCTGGTCGTTGCCTCGCCGGCATGGGCCG
AGCTGCGCGGCGAGGTCGTGCGCATCATCGACGGCGACACCATCGACGTGCTGGTAGACAAGCAGCCGGT
GCGCGTGCGCCTGGTGGACATTGACGCGCCGGAAAAGCGGCAAGCCTTCGGCGAACGTGCGCGCCAGGCG
CTGGCCGGCATGGTGTTCCGCCGGCACGTCCTGGTCGACGAGAAGGACACCGACCGTTACGGCCGCACGC
TGGGCACCGTCTGGGTCAACATGGAGCTGGCCAGCCGGCCGCCGCAGCCGCGCAACGTCAACGCCGCGAT
GGTTCACCAGGGCATGGCGTGGGCCTATCGCTTCCACGGCCGCGCGGCCGACCCTGAAATGCTGCGGCTC
GAACAGGAGGCGCGAGGCAAGCGCGTCGGCCTCTGGTCCGATCCGCACGCCGTCGAGCCGTGGAAATGGC
GACGCGAGAGCAACAACCGGAGGGACGAAGGTTGAAGGTCGCCCGCATCTACCTGCGCGCCAGTACGGAC
GAGCAGAATCTTGAACGCCAGGAGAGCCTTGTAGCGGCCACGCGGGCCGCCGGGTACTACGTCGCCGGCA
TCTACCGCGAGAAGGCGTCCGGCGCACGCGCCGACCGGCCCGAGCTGCTGCGCATGATCGCGGACCTGCA
ACCTGGTGAAGTCGTCGTTGCGGAGAAGATCGACCGCATCAGCCGCTTGCCGTTGGCCGAGGCCGAGCGC
CTGGTTGCGTCGATCCGGGCCAAAGGGGCCAAGCTGGCCGTGCCTGGCGTGGTGGACCTGTCGGAGCTGG
CCGCCGAGGCGAACGGAGTGGCGAAAATCGTTCTGGAATCCGTCCAGGACATGCTTTTGAAGCTCGCCTT
GCAGATGGCCCGCGACGACTACGAGGATCGGCGCGAGCGTCAACGTCAGGGTGTCCAGTTGGCGAAGGCC
GCCGGCCGCTACACCGGCCGCAAACGTGACGCCGGCATGCACGACCGCATCATCACGCTTCGCTCCGGCG
GATCGAGCATTGCCAAGACGGCCAAGCTGGTCGGATGCAGCCCGAGCCAGGTCAAACGAGTGTGGGCGGC
CTGGAACGCGCAGCAGCAAAAATAAAGCCGGGCAGTGCCCGGCTTTTCTCACCTTTTCGCGTCCCGCAGG
GCCGCTGCGAGCGCCCTACCTAGATCCTCGCTTTCCCCCTCGGTGTAGTCCGGCCAGGGCACGAAGGGCG
CGGATGCGAACCTGTTGAGCAGGTCAGATCTAGGGCGGCGGATTTGTCCTACTCAGGAGAGCGTTCACCG
ACAAACAACAGATAAAACGAAAGGCCCAGTCTTTCGACTGAGCCTTTCGTTTTATTTGATGCCTGCCGAA
TTCGGATCCGGAGTGAGACCGCAGCTGGCACGACAGGTTTGCCGACTGGAAAGCGGGCAGTGAGCGCAAC
GCAATTAATGTGAGTTAGCTCACTCATTAGGCACCCCAGGCTTTACACTTTATGCTTCCGGCTCGTATGT
TGTGTGGAATTGTGAGCGGATAACAATTTCACACAGGAAACAGCTATGACCATGATTACGCCAAGCTTGC
ATGCCTGCAGGTCGACTCTAGAGGATCCCCGGGTACCGAGCTCGAATTCACTGGCCGTCGTTTTACAACG
TCGTGACTGGGAAAACCCTGGCGTTACCCAACTTAATCGCCTTGCAGCACATCCCCCTTTCGCCAGCTGG
CGTAATAGCGAAGAGGCCCGCACCGATCGCCCTTCCCAACAGTTGCGCAGCCTGAATGGCGAATGGCGCC
TGATGCGGTATTTTCTCCTTACGCATCTGTGCGGTATTTCACACCGCATATGGTGCACTCTCAGTACAAT
CTGCTCTGATGCCGCATAGTTAAGCCAGCCCCGACACCCGCCAACACCCGCTGACGCGCCCTGACGGGCT
TGTCTGCTCCCGGCATCCGCTTACAGACAAGCTGTGACGGTCTCACGCTCTTGGACTCCTGTTGATAGAT
CCAGTAATGACCTCAGAACTCCATCTGGATTTGTTCAGAACGCTCGGTTGCCGCCGGGCGTTTTTTATTG
GTGAGAATCCAGGCAACCGGATCAATTCCCCTGCTCGCGCAGGCTGGGTGCCAAGCTCTCGGGTAACATC
AAGGCCCGATCCTTGGAGCCCTTGCCCTCCCGCACGATGATCGTGCCGTGATCGAAATCCAGATCCTTGA
CCCGCAGTTGCAAACCCTCACTGATCCGCATGCCCGTTCCATACAGAAGCTGGGCGAACAAACGATGCTC
GCCTTCCAGAAAACCGAGGATGCGAACCACTTCATCCGGGGTCAGCACCACCGGCAAGCGCCGCGACGGC
CGAGGTCTTGCGATCTCCTGAAGCCAGGGCAGATCCGTGCACAGCACCTTGCCGTAGAAGAACAGCAAGG
CCGCCAATGCCTGACGATGCGTGGAGAGCGAAACCTTGCGCTCGTTCGCCAGCCAGGACAGAAATGCCTC
GACTTCGCTGCTGCCCAAGGTTGCCGGGTGACGCACACCGTGGAAACGGATGAAGGCACGAACCCAGTGG
ACATAAGCCTGTTCGGTTCGTAAGCTGTAATGCAAGTAGCGTATGCGCTCACGCAACTGGTCCAGAACCT
TGACCGAACGCAGCGGTGGTAACGGCGCAGTGGCGGTTTTCATGGCTTGTTATGACTGTTTTTTTGGGGT
ACAGTCTATGCCTCGGGCATCCAAGCAGCAAGCGCGTTACGCCGTGGGTCGATGTTTGATGTTATGGAGC
AGCAACGATGTTACGCAGCAGGGCAGTCGCCCTAAAACAAAGTTAAACATCATGAGGGAAGCGGTGATCG
CCGAAGTATCGACTCAACTATCAGAGGTAGTTGGCGTCATCGAGCGCCATCTCGAACCGACGTTGCTGGC
CGTACATTTGTACGGCTCCGCAGTGGATGGCGGCCTGAAGCCACACAGTGATATTGATTTGCTGGTTACG
GTGACCGTAAGGCTTGATGAAACAACGCGGCGAGCTTTGATCAACGACCTTTTGGAAACTTCGGCTTCCC
CTGGAGAGAGCGAGATTCTCCGCGCTGTAGAAGTCACCATTGTTGTGCACGACGACATCATTCCGTGGCG
TTATCCAGCTAAGCGCGAACTGCAATTTGGAGAATGGCAGCGCAATGACATTCTTGCAGGTATCTTCGAG
CCAGCCACGATCGACATTGATCTGGCTATCTTGCTGACAAAAGCAAGAGAACATAGCGTTGCCTTGGTAG
GTCCAGCGGCGGAGGAACTCTTTGATCCGGTTCCTGAACAGGATCTATTTGAGGCGCTAAATGAAACCTT
AACGCTATGGAACTCGCCGCCCGACTGGGCTGGCGATGAGCGAAATGTAGTGCTTACGTTGTCCCGCATT
TGGTACAGCGCAGTAACCGGCAAAATCGCGCCGAAGGATGTCGCTGCCGACTGGGCAATGGAGCGCCTGC
CGGCCCAGTATCAGCCCGTCATACTTGAAGCTAGACAGGCTTATCTTGGACAAGAAGAAGATCGCTTGGC
CTCGCGCGCAGATCAGTTGGAAGAATTTGTCCACTACGTGAAAGGCGAGATCACCAAGGTAGTCGGCAAA
TAATGTCTAACAATTCGTTCAAGCCGACGCCGCTTCGCGGCGCGGCTTAACTCAAGCGTTAGATGCACTA
AGCACATAATTGCTCACAGCCAAACTATCAGGTCAAGTCTGCTTTTATTATTTTTAAGCGTGCATAATAA
GCCCTACACAAATTGGGAGATATATCATGAAAGGCTGGCTTTTTCTTGTTATCGCAATAGTTGGCGAAGT
AATCGCAACATCCGCATTAAAATCTAGCGAGGGCTTTACTAAGCTGATCCGGACTACTTTTCCGCTGCAT
AACCCTGCTTCGGGGTCATTATAGCGATTTTTTCGGTATATCCATCCTTTTTCGCACGATATACAGGATT
TTGCCAAAGGGTTCGTGTAGACTTTCCTTGGTGTATCCAACGGCGTCAGCCGGGCAGGATAGGTGAAGTA
GGCCCACCCGCGAGCGGGTGTTCCTTCTTCACTGTCCCTTATTCGCACCTGGCGGTGCTCAACGGGAATC
CTGCTCTGCGAGGCTGGCCGTAGGCCGGCCGCGATGCAGGTGGCTGCTGAACCCCCAGCCGGAACTGACC
CCACAAGGCCCTAGCGTTTGCAATGCACCAGGTCATCATTGACCCAGGCGTGTTCCACCAGGCCGCTGCC
TCGCAACTCTTCGCAGGCTTCGCCGACCTGCTCGCGCCACTTCTTCACGCGGGTGGAATCCGATCCGCAC
ATGAGGCGGAAGGTTTCCAGCTTGAGCGGGTACGGCTCCCGGTGCGAGCTGAAATAGTCGAACATCCGTC
GGGCCGTCGGCGACAGCTTGCGGTACTTCTCCCATATGAATTTCGTGTAGTGGTCGCCAGCAAACAGCAC
GACGATTTCCTCGTCGATCAGGACCTGGCAACGGGACGTTTTCTTGCCACGGTCCAGGACGCGGAAGCGG
TGCAGCAGCGACACCGATTCCAGGTGCCCAACGCGGTCGGACGTGAAGCCCATCGCCGTCGCCTGTAGGC
GCGACAGGCATTCCTCGGCCTTCGTGTAATACCGGCCATTGATCGACCAGCCCAGGTCCTGGCAAAGCTC
GTAGAACGTGAAGGTGATCGGCTCGCCGATAGGGGTGCGCTTCGCGTACTCCAACACCTGCTGCCACACC
AGTTCGTCATCGTCGGCCCGCAGCTCGACGCCGGTGTAGGTGATCTTCACGTCCTTGTTGACGTGGAAAA
TGACCTTGTTTTGCAGCGCCTCGCGCGGGATTTTCTTGTTGCGCGTGGTGAACAGGGCAGAGCGGGCCGT
GTCGTTTGGCATCGCTCGCATCGTGTCCGGCCACGGCGCAATATCGAACAAGGAAAGCTGCATTTCCTTG
ATCTGCTGCTTCGTGTGTTTCAGCAACGCGGCCTGCTTGGCTTCGCTGACCTGTTTTGCCAGGTCCTCGC
CGGCGGTTTTTCGCTTCTTGGTCGTCATAGTTCCTCGCGTGTCGATGGTCATCGACTTCGCCAAACCTGC
CGCCTCCTGTTCGAGCCGACGCGAACGCTCCACGGCGGCCGATGGCGCGGGCAGGGCAGGGGGAGCCAGT
TGCACGCTGTCGCGCTCGATCTTGGCCGTAGCTTGCTGGACTATCGAGCCGACGGACTGGAAGGTTTCGC
GGGGCGCACGCATGACGGTGCGGCTTGCGATGGTTTCGGCATCCTCGGCGGAAAACCCCGCGTCGATCAG
TTCTTGCCTGTATGCCTTCCGGTCAAACGTCCGATTCATTCACCCTCCTTGCGGGATTGCCCCGGAATTA
ATTCCCCGGATCGATCCGTCGATCTTGATCCCCTGCGCCATCAGATCCTTGGCGGCAAGAAAGCCATCCA
GTTTACTTTGCAGGGCTTCCCAACCTTACCAGAGGGCGCCCCAGCTGGCAATTCCGGTTCGCTTGCTGTC
CATAAAACCGCCCAGTCTAGCTATCGCCATGTAAGCCCACTGCAAGCTACCTGCTTTCTCTTTGCGCTTG
CGTTTTCCCTTGTCCAGATAGCCCAGTAGCTGACATTCATCCGGGGTCAGCACCGTTTCTGCGGACTGGC
TTTCTACGTGGCTGCCATTTTTGGGGTGAGGCCGTTCGCGGCCGAGGGGCGCAGCCCCTGGGGGGATGGG
AGGCCCGCGTTAGCGGGCCGGGAGGGTTCGAGAAGGGGGGGCACCCCCCTTCGGCGTGCGCGGTCACGCG
CACAGGGCGCAGCCCTGGTTAAAAACAAGGTTTATAAATATTGGTTTAAAAGCAGGTTAAAAGACAGGTT
AGCGGTGGCCGAAAAACGGGCGGAAACCCTTGCAAATGCTGGATTTTCTGCCTGTGGACAGCCCCTCAAA
TGTCAATAGGTGCGCCCCTCATCTGTCAGCACTCTGCCCCTCAAGTGTCAAGGATCGCGCCCCTCATCTG
TCAGTAGTCGCGCCCCTCAAGTGTCAATACCGCAGGGCACTTATCCCCAGGCTTGTCCACATCATCTGTG
GGAAACTCGCGTAAAATCAGGCGTTTTCGCCGATTTGCGAGGCTGGCCAGCTCCACGTCGCCGGCCGAAA
TCGAGCCTGCCCCTCATCTGTCAACGCCGCGCCGGGTGAGTCGGCCCCTCAAGTGTCAACGTCCGCCCCT
CATCTGTCAGTGAGGGCCAAGTTTTCCGCGAGGTATCCACAACGCCGGCGGCCCTACATGGCTCTGCTGT
AGTGAGTGGGTTGCGCTCCGGCAGCGGTCCTGATCCCCCGCAGAAAAAAAGGATCTCAAGAAGATCCTTT
GATCTTTTCTACA
